Addgene plasmid #174437: pcDNA3-EKAR4
Purpose: Improved cyan/yellow FRET-based ERK kinase activity reporter.
Depositing lab: Jin Zhang. Depositing organization: University of California, San Diego (UCSD). Publication: Signaling diversity enabled by Rap1-regulated plasma membrane ERK with distinct temporal dynamics. Keyes J, Ganesan A, Molinar-Inglis O, Hamidzadeh A, Zhang J, Ling M, Trejo J, Levchenko A, Zhang J. Elife. 2020 May 26;9. pii: 57410. doi: 10.7554/eLife.57410. PubMed 32452765.
Backbone
  Vector backbone: pcDNA3
  Backbone manufacturer: Invitrogen
  Backbone size w/o insert (bp): 5523
  Total vector size (bp): 7521
  Vector type: Mammalian Expression
  Selectable markers: Neomycin (select with G418)
Growth in bacteria
  Bacterial resistance: Ampicillin, 100 μg/mL
  Growth temperature: 37°C
  Growth strain: DH5alpha
  Copy number: High Copy
Gene/Insert
  Gene/Insert name: EKAR4
  Insert size (bp): 1998
  Promoter: CMV
  Tag / fusion protein: 6xHIS - T7 tag (gene 10 leader) - Xpress (TM) tag (N terminal on backbone)
  Cloning method: Restriction Enzyme; 5′ cloning site BamHI (not destroyed); 3′ cloning site EcoRI (not destroyed)
  Sequencing primers: 5′ CMV forward; 3′ BGH reverse
Terms and licenses: Academic/Nonprofit Terms; Industry Terms: Not Available to Industry
How to cite: pcDNA3-EKAR4 was a gift from Jin Zhang (Addgene plasmid # 174437 ; http://n2t.net/addgene:174437 ; RRID:Addgene_174437)
