[The description below was written by a language model from this plasmid's Addgene catalogue record and pLannotate feature annotations shown in this document.]
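Description:
pcDNA3-EKAR4 is a mammalian expression plasmid built on the Invitrogen pcDNA3 backbone that encodes EKAR4, an improved cyan/yellow FRET-based reporter of ERK kinase activity. It is propagated in E. coli through a high-copy ColE1/pUC-type origin with ampicillin selection (AmpR under its own bla promoter), and it also carries an f1 origin. For selection in mammalian cells, an SV40 early promoter drives the neomycin resistance gene, terminated by an SV40 polyadenylation signal, allowing G418 selection of stable transfectants.

The roughly 2 kb biosensor insert was cloned between BamHI and EcoRI sites and is transcribed from the CMV immediate-early enhancer/promoter, with a bovine growth hormone poly(A) signal downstream. T7 and SP6 promoters flank the cloning region. The open reading frame begins with backbone-derived N-terminal tags (6xHis, T7 gene 10 leader and Xpress epitope with an enterokinase site), followed by an ECFP-type cyan donor, a fragment of human PIN1, an unannotated stretch of several hundred base pairs, and the yellow acceptor YPet. PIN1 recognises phosphorylated Ser/Thr-Pro motifs, so this fragment plausibly serves as the phospho-binding module. The unannotated interval presumably contains the linker and ERK substrate sequence, although the record does not describe it. In sensors of this design, phosphorylation drives intramolecular binding that changes FRET between the two fluorescent proteins, giving a ratiometric readout for live-cell imaging of ERK signalling dynamics.

Two sequence records are annotated with identical features. The 7,517 nt record closely matches the catalogued size, while the other is about 108 nt shorter, with the difference falling in the unannotated region between PIN1 and YPet.
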