Features (pLannotate 1.2.2; 26 found; start..end, strand, type, name):
     28..80      -  misc_feature   bom (fragment): basis of mobility region from pBR322
    235..614     +  enhancer       CMV enhancer: human cytomegalovirus immediate early enhancer
    615..818     +  promoter       CMV promoter: human cytomegalovirus (CMV) immediate early promoter
    814..847     +  LTR            5' LTR (truncated) (fragment): truncated 5' long terminal repeat (LTR) from HIV-1
    863..881     +  promoter       T7 promoter: promoter for bacteriophage T7 RNA polymerase
    922..942     +  CDS            capTEV™ (fragment): composite tag for in vivo biotinylation, TEV protease cleavage, and 6xHis tagging
    943..975     +  CDS            T7 tag (gene 10 leader): leader peptide from bacteriophage T7 gene 10 promotes efficient translation in E. coli
    979..1002    +  CDS            Xpress™ tag: Xpress™ epitope tag, including an enterokinase recognition and cleavage site
   1009..1716    +  CDS            ECFP: ECFP is a basic (constitutively fluorescent) cyan fluorescent protein published in 1996, derived from Aequorea victoria. It has low acid sensitivity.
   1702..1863    +  CDS            PIN1 (fragment): PIN1_HUMAN - Experimental evidence at protein level: Swiss-Prot protein existence level 1. Peptidyl-prolyl cis/trans isomerase (PPIase) that binds to and isomerizes specific phosphorylated Ser/Thr-Pro (pSer/Thr-Pro) motifs (PubMed:21497122, PubMed:23623683, PubMed:29686383). By inducing conformational changes in a subset of phosphorylated proteins, acts as a molecular switch in multiple cellular processes (PubMed:21497122, PubMed:22033920, PubMed:23623683). Displays a preference for acidic residues located N-terminally to the proline bond to be isomerized. Regulates mitosis presumably by inter
   2293..3003    +  CDS            YPet: yellow fluorescent protein optimized for FRET with CyPet (Nguyen and Daugherty, 2005)
   3070..3088    -  promoter       SP6 promoter: promoter for bacteriophage SP6 RNA polymerase
   3114..3338    +  polyA_signal   bGH poly(A) signal: bovine growth hormone polyadenylation signal
   3342..3363    +  promoter       SV40 promoter (fragment): SV40 enhancer and early promoter
   3384..3812    +  rep_origin     f1 ori (sequence partly withheld): f1 bacteriophage origin of replication; arrow indicates direction of (+) strand synthesis
   3826..4155    +  promoter       SV40 promoter: SV40 enhancer and early promoter
   4222..5013    +  CDS            neo: KKA2_KLEPN - Also known as kan, nptII. Experimental evidence at protein level: Swiss-Prot protein existence level 1. Resistance to kanamycin, neomycin, paromomycin, ribostamycin, butirosin and gentamicin B. From Klebsiella pneumoniae.
   5037..5195    +  CDS            ble (fragment): BLE_KLEPN - Experimental evidence at protein level: Swiss-Prot protein existence level 1. Binding protein with a strong affinity to the bleomycin family of antibiotics. Binds to CL990; an antimitotic-antibiotic compound. From Klebsiella pneumoniae.
   5190..5311    +  polyA_signal   SV40 poly(A) signal: SV40 polyadenylation signal
   5384..5400    -  protein_bind   lac operator: The lac repressor binds to the lac operator to inhibit transcription in E. coli. This inhibition can be relieved by adding lactose or isopropyl-β-D-thiogalactopyranoside (IPTG). lac repressor encoded by lacI
   5408..5438    -  promoter       lac promoter: promoter for the E. coli lac operon
   5453..5474    -  protein_bind   CAP binding site: CAP binding activates transcription in the presence of cAMP. E. coli catabolite activator protein
   5487..5579    -  CDS            lacI (fragment): lac repressor; lacI; The lac repressor binds to the lac operator to inhibit transcription in E. coli. This inhibition can be relieved by adding lactose or isopropyl-β-D-thiogalactopyranoside (IPTG).
   5762..6350    -  rep_origin     ori: high-copy-number ColE1/pMB1/pBR322/pUC origin of replication
   6521..7381    -  CDS            AmpR: β-lactamase; bla; confers resistance to ampicillin, carbenicillin, and related antibiotics
   7382..7486    -  promoter       AmpR promoter: bla
>Addgene plasmid #174437 | pcDNA3-EKAR4 | addgene full sequence | sequence record 492002 | Addgene NGS Result
GACGGATCGGGAGATCTCCCGATCCCCTATGGTGCACTCTCAGTACAATCTGCTCTGATGCCGCATAGTT
AAGCCAGTATCTGCTCCCTGCTTGTGTGTTGGAGGTCGCTGAGTAGTGCGCGAGCAAAATTTAAGCTACA
ACAAGGCAAGGCTTGACCGACAATTGCATGAAGAATCTGCTTAGGGTTAGGCGTTTTGCGCTGCTTCGCG
ATGTACGGGCCAGATATACGCGTTGACATTGATTATTGACTAGTTATTAATAGTAATCAATTACGGGGTC
ATTAGTTCATAGCCCATATATGGAGTTCCGCGTTACATAACTTACGGTAAATGGCCCGCCTGGCTGACCG
CCCAACGACCCCCGCCCATTGACGTCAATAATGACGTATGTTCCCATAGTAACGCCAATAGGGACTTTCC
ATTGACGTCAATGGGTGGAGTATTTACGGTAAACTGCCCACTTGGCAGTACATCAAGTGTATCATATGCC
AAGTACGCCCCCTATTGACGTCAATGACGGTAAATGGCCCGCCTGGCATTATGCCCAGTACATGACCTTA
TGGGACTTTCCTACTTGGCAGTACATCTACGTATTAGTCATCGCTATTACCATGGTGATGCGGTTTTGGC
AGTACATCAATGGGCGTGGATAGCGGTTTGACTCACGGGGATTTCCAAGTCTCCACCCCATTGACGTCAA
TGGGAGTTTGTTTTGGCACCAAAATCAACGGGACTTTCCAAAATGTCGTAACAACTCCGCCCCATTGACG
CAAATGGGCGGTAGGCGTGTACGGTGGGAGGTCTATATAAGCAGAGCTCTCTGGCTAACTAGAGAACCCA
CTGCTTACTGGCTTATCGAAATTAATACGACTCACTATAGGGAGACCCAAGCTTGCGGCCGCCACCATGG
TGCGGGGTTCTCATCATCATCATCATCATGGTATGGCTAGCATGACTGGTGGACAGCAAATGGGTCGGGA
TCTGTACGACGATGACGATAAGGATCCCATGGTGAGCAAGGGCGAGGAGCTGTTCACCGGGGTGGTGCCC
ATCCTGGTCGAGCTGGACGGCGACGTAAACGGCCACAGGTTCAGCGTGTCCGGCGAGGGCGAGGGCGATG
CCACCTACGGCAAGCTGACCCTGAAGTTCATCTGCACCACCGGCAAGCTGCCCGTGCCCTGGCCCACCCT
CGTGACCACCCTGACCTGGGGCGTGCAGTGCTTCAGCCGCTACCCCGACCACATGAAGCAGCACGACTTC
TTCAAGTCCGCCATGCCCGAAGGCTACGTCCAGGAGCGTACCATCTTCTTCAAGGACGACGGCAACTACA
AGACCCGCGCCGAGGTGAAGTTCGAGGGCGACACCCTGGTGAACCGCATCGAGCTGAAGGGCATCGACTT
CAAGGAGGACGGCAACATCCTGGGGCACAAGCTGGAGTACAACTACATCAGCCACAACGTCTATATCACC
GCCGACAAGCAGAAGAACGGCATCAAGGCCCACTTCAAGATCCGCCACAACATCGAGGACGGCAGCGTGC
AGCTCGCCGACCACTACCAGCAGAACACCCCCATCGGCGACGGCCCCGTGCTGCTGCCCGACAACCACTA
CCTGAGCACCCAGTCCGCCCTGAGCAAAGACCCCAACGAGAAGCGCGATCACATGGTCCTGCTGGAGTTC
GTGACCGCCGCCCGCATGCACATGGCGGACGAGGAGAAGCTGCCGCCCGGCTGGGAGAAGCGCATGAGCC
GCAGCTCAGGCCGAGTGTACTACTTCAACCACATCACTAACGCCAGCCAGTGGGAGCGGCCCAGCGGCAA
CAGCAGCAGTGGTGGCAAAAACGGGCAGGGGGAGCCTGCCAGGGGTACCAGTGCTGGTGGTAGTGCTGGT
GGTAGTGCTGGTGGTAGTGCTGGTGGTAGTGCTGGTGGTTCCGGCAGTGCTGGTGGTAGTGCTGGTGGTA
GTACCAGTGCTGGTGGTAGTGCTGGTGGTAGTGCTGGTGGTAGTGCTGGTGGTAGTGCTGGTGGTTCCGG
CAGTGCTGGTGGTAGTGCTGGTGGTAGTACCAGTGCTGGTGGTAGTGCTGGTGGTAGTGCTGGTGGTAGT
GCTGGTGGTAGTGCTGGTGGTTCCGGCAGTGCTGGTGGTAGTGCTGGTGGTAGTACCAGTGCTGGTGGTA
GTGCTGGTGGTAGTGCTGGTGGTAGTGCTGGTGGTAGTGCTGGTGGTTCCGGACCAGATGTCCCTAGAAC
TCCAGTGGATAAAGCAAAGCTGTCATTCCAATTCCCCCGCGCACGGGAGCTCTCTAAAGGTGAAGAATTA
TTCACTGGTGTTGTCCCAATTTTGGTTGAATTAGATGGTGATGTTAATGGTCACAAATTTTCTGTCTCCG
GTGAAGGTGAAGGTGATGCTACGTACGGTAAATTGACCTTAAAATTACTCTGTACTACTGGTAAATTGCC
AGTTCCATGGCCAACCTTAGTCACTACTTTAGGTTATGGTGTTCAATGTTTTGCTAGATACCCAGATCAT
ATGAAACAACATGACTTTTTCAAGTCTGCCATGCCAGAAGGTTATGTTCAAGAAAGAACTATTTTTTTCA
AAGATGACGGTAACTACAAGACCAGAGCTGAAGTCAAGTTTGAAGGTGATACCTTAGTTAATAGAATCGA
ATTAAAAGGTATTGATTTTAAAGAAGATGGTAACATTTTAGGTCACAAATTGGAATACAACTATAACTCT
CACAATGTTTACATCACTGCTGACAAACAAAAGAATGGTATCAAAGCTAACTTCAAAATTAGACACAACA
TTGAAGATGGTGGTGTTCAATTAGCTGACCATTATCAACAAAATACTCCAATTGGTGATGGTCCAGTCTT
GTTACCAGACAACCATTACTTATCCTATCAATCTGCCTTATTCAAAGATCCAAACGAAAAGAGAGACCAC
ATGGTCTTGTTAGAATTTTTGACTGCTGCTGGTATTACCGAGGGTATGAATGAATTGTACAAATAGTAAG
AATTCTGCAGATATCCATCACACTGGCGGCCGCTCGAGCATGCATCTAGAGGGCCCTATTCTATAGTGTC
ACCTAAATGCTAGAGCTCGCTGATCAGCCTCGACTGTGCCTTCTAGTTGCCAGCCATCTGTTGTTTGCCC
CTCCCCCGTGCCTTCCTTGACCCTGGAAGGTGCCACTCCCACTGTCCTTTCCTAATAAAATGAGGAAATT
GCATCGCATTGTCTGAGTAGGTGTCATTCTATTCTGGGGGGTGGGGTGGGGCAGGACAGCAAGGGGGAGG
ATTGGGAAGACAATAGCAGGCATGCTGGGGATGCGGTGGGCTCTATGGCTTCTGAGGCGGAAAGAACCAG
CTGGGGCTCTAGGGGGTATCCCC
[124 nt withheld, positions 3384-3507]
C
[91 nt withheld, positions 3509-3599]
A
[49 nt withheld, positions 3601-3649]
CCTTTGACGTTGGAGTCCACGTTCTTT
[37 nt withheld, positions 3677-3713]
ACCCTATCTCGGTCTATTCTTTTGATTTATAAGGGATTTTGCCGATTTCGGCCTATTGGTTAAAAAATGA
GCTGATTTAACAAAAATTTAACGCGAATTAATTCTGTGGAATGTGTGTCAGTTAGGGTGTGGAAAGTCCC
CAGGCTCCCCAGCAGGCAGAAGTATGCAAAGCATGCATCTCAATTAGTCAGCAACCAGGTGTGGAAAGTC
CCCAGGCTCCCCAGCAGGCAGAAGTATGCAAAGCATGCATCTCAATTAGTCAGCAACCATAGTCCCGCCC
CTAACTCCGCCCATCCCGCCCCTAACTCCGCCCAGTTCCGCCCATTCTCCGCCCCATGGCTGACTAATTT
TTTTTATTTATGCAGAGGCCGAGGCCGCCTCTGCCTCTGAGCTATTCCAGAAGTAGTGAGGAGGCTTTTT
TGGAGGCCTAGGCTTTTGCAAAAAGCTCCCGGGAGCTTGTATATCCATTTTCGGATCTGATCAAGAGACA
GGATGAGGATCGTTTCGCATGATTGAACAAGATGGATTGCACGCAGGTTCTCCGGCCGCTTGGGTGGAGA
GGCTATTCGGCTATGACTGGGCACAACAGACAATCGGCTGCTCTGATGCCGCCGTGTTCCGGCTGTCAGC
GCAGGGGCGCCCGGTTCTTTTTGTCAAGACCGACCTGTCCGGTGCCCTGAATGAACTGCAGGACGAGGCA
GCGCGGCTATCGTGGCTGGCCACGACGGGCGTTCCTTGCGCAGCTGTGCTCGACGTTGTCACTGAAGCGG
GAAGGGACTGGCTGCTATTGGGCGAAGTGCCGGGGCAGGATCTCCTGTCATCTCACCTTGCTCCTGCCGA
GAAAGTATCCATCATGGCTGATGCAATGCGGCGGCTGCATACGCTTGATCCGGCTACCTGCCCATTCGAC
CACCAAGCGAAACATCGCATCGAGCGAGCACGTACTCGGATGGAAGCCGGTCTTGTCGATCAGGATGATC
TGGACGAAGAGCATCAGGGGCTCGCGCCAGCCGAACTGTTCGCCAGGCTCAAGGCGCGCATGCCCGACGG
CGAGGATCTCGTCGTGACCCATGGCGATGCCTGCTTGCCGAATATCATGGTGGAAAATGGCCGCTTTTCT
GGATTCATCGACTGTGGCCGGCTGGGTGTGGCGGACCGCTATCAGGACATAGCGTTGGCTACCCGTGATA
TTGCTGAAGAGCTTGGCGGCGAATGGGCTGACCGCTTCCTCGTGCTTTACGGTATCGCCGCTCCCGATTC
GCAGCGCATCGCCTTCTATCGCCTTCTTGACGAGTTCTTCTGAGCGGGACTCTGGGGTTCGAAATGACCG
ACCAAGCGACGCCCAACCTGCCATCACGAGATTTCGATTCCACCGCCGCCTTCTATGAAAGGTTGGGCTT
CGGAATCGTTTTCCGGGACGCCGGCTGGATGATCCTCCAGCGCGGGGATCTCATGCTGGAGTTCTTCGCC
CACCCCAACTTGTTTATTGCAGCTTATAATGGTTACAAATAAAGCAATAGCATCACAAATTTCACAAATA
AAGCATTTTTTTCACTGCATTCTAGTTGTGGTTTGTCCAAACTCATCAATGTATCTTATCATGTCTGTAT
ACCGTCGACCTCTAGCTAGAGCTTGGCGTAATCATGGTCATAGCTGTTTCCTGTGTGAAATTGTTATCCG
CTCACAATTCCACACAACATACGAGCCGGAAGCATAAAGTGTAAAGCCTGGGGTGCCTAATGAGTGAGCT
AACTCACATTAATTGCGTTGCGCTCACTGCCCGCTTTCCAGTCGGGAAACCTGTCGTGCCAGCTGCATTA
ATGAATCGGCCAACGCGCGGGGAGAGGCGGTTTGCGTATTGGGCGCTCTTCCGCTTCCTCGCTCACTGAC
TCGCTGCGCTCGGTCGTTCGGCTGCGGCGAGCGGTATCAGCTCACTCAAAGGCGGTAATACGGTTATCCA
CAGAATCAGGGGATAACGCAGGAAAGAACATGTGAGCAAAAGGCCAGCAAAAGGCCAGGAACCGTAAAAA
GGCCGCGTTGCTGGCGTTTTTCCATAGGCTCCGCCCCCCTGACGAGCATCACAAAAATCGACGCTCAAGT
CAGAGGTGGCGAAACCCGACAGGACTATAAAGATACCAGGCGTTTCCCCCTGGAAGCTCCCTCGTGCGCT
CTCCTGTTCCGACCCTGCCGCTTACCGGATACCTGTCCGCCTTTCTCCCTTCGGGAAGCGTGGCGCTTTC
TCATAGCTCACGCTGTAGGTATCTCAGTTCGGTGTAGGTCGTTCGCTCCAAGCTGGGCTGTGTGCACGAA
CCCCCCGTTCAGCCCGACCGCTGCGCCTTATCCGGTAACTATCGTCTTGAGTCCAACCCGGTAAGACACG
ACTTATCGCCACTGGCAGCAGCCACTGGTAACAGGATTAGCAGAGCGAGGTATGTAGGCGGTGCTACAGA
GTTCTTGAAGTGGTGGCCTAACTACGGCTACACTAGAAGAACAGTATTTGGTATCTGCGCTCTGCTGAAG
CCAGTTACCTTCGGAAAAAGAGTTGGTAGCTCTTGATCCGGCAAACAAACCACCGCTGGTAGCGGTGGTT
TTTTTGTTTGCAAGCAGCAGATTACGCGCAGAAAAAAAGGATCTCAAGAAGATCCTTTGATCTTTTCTAC
GGGGTCTGACGCTCAGTGGAACGAAAACTCACGTTAAGGGATTTTGGTCATGAGATTATCAAAAAGGATC
TTCACCTAGATCCTTTTAAATTAAAAATGAAGTTTTAAATCAATCTAAAGTATATATGAGTAAACTTGGT
CTGACAGTTACCAATGCTTAATCAGTGAGGCACCTATCTCAGCGATCTGTCTATTTCGTTCATCCATAGT
TGCCTGACTCCCCGTCGTGTAGATAACTACGATACGGGAGGGCTTACCATCTGGCCCCAGTGCTGCAATG
ATACCGCGAGACCCACGCTCACCGGCTCCAGATTTATCAGCAATAAACCAGCCAGCCGGAAGGGCCGAGC
GCAGAAGTGGTCCTGCAACTTTATCCGCCTCCATCCAGTCTATTAATTGTTGCCGGGAAGCTAGAGTAAG
TAGTTCGCCAGTTAATAGTTTGCGCAACGTTGTTGCCATTGCTACAGGCATCGTGGTGTCACGCTCGTCG
TTTGGTATGGCTTCATTCAGCTCCGGTTCCCAACGATCAAGGCGAGTTACATGATCCCCCATGTTGTGCA
AAAAAGCGGTTAGCTCCTTCGGTCCTCCGATCGTTGTCAGAAGTAAGTTGGCCGCAGTGTTATCACTCAT
GGTTATGGCAGCACTGCATAATTCTCTTACTGTCATGCCATCCGTAAGATGCTTTTCTGTGACTGGTGAG
TACTCAACCAAGTCATTCTGAGAATAGTGTATGCGGCGACCGAGTTGCTCTTGCCCGGCGTCAATACGGG
ATAATACCGCGCCACATAGCAGAACTTTAAAAGTGCTCATCATTGGAAAACGTTCTTCGGGGCGAAAACT
CTCAAGGATCTTACCGCTGTTGAGATCCAGTTCGATGTAACCCACTCGTGCACCCAACTGATCTTCAGCA
TCTTTTACTTTCACCAGCGTTTCTGGGTGAGCAAAAACAGGAAGGCAAAATGCCGCAAAAAAGGGAATAA
GGGCGACACGGAAATGTTGAATACTCATACTCTTCCTTTTTCAATATTATTGAAGCATTTATCAGGGTTA
TTGTCTCATGAGCGGATACATATTTGAATGTATTTAGAAAAATAAACAAATAGGGGTTCCGCGCACATTT
CCCCGAAAAGTGCCACCTGACGTC
