Features (pLannotate 1.2.2; 26 found; start..end, strand, type, name):
      6..58      -  misc_feature   bom (fragment): basis of mobility region from pBR322
    213..592     +  enhancer       CMV enhancer: human cytomegalovirus immediate early enhancer
    593..796     +  promoter       CMV promoter: human cytomegalovirus (CMV) immediate early promoter
    792..825     +  LTR            5' LTR (truncated) (fragment): truncated 5' long terminal repeat (LTR) from HIV-1
    841..859     +  promoter       T7 promoter: promoter for bacteriophage T7 RNA polymerase
    900..920     +  CDS            capTEV™ (fragment): composite tag for in vivo biotinylation, TEV protease cleavage, and 6xHis tagging
    921..953     +  CDS            T7 tag (gene 10 leader): leader peptide from bacteriophage T7 gene 10 promotes efficient translation in E. coli
    957..980     +  CDS            Xpress™ tag: Xpress™ epitope tag, including an enterokinase recognition and cleavage site
    987..1694    +  CDS            ECFP: ECFP is a basic (constitutively fluorescent) cyan fluorescent protein published in 1996, derived from Aequorea victoria. It has low acid sensitivity.
   1680..1841    +  CDS            PIN1 (fragment): PIN1_HUMAN - Experimental evidence at protein level: Swiss-Prot protein existence level 1. Peptidyl-prolyl cis/trans isomerase (PPIase) that binds to and isomerizes specific phosphorylated Ser/Thr-Pro (pSer/Thr-Pro) motifs (PubMed:21497122, PubMed:23623683, PubMed:29686383). By inducing conformational changes in a subset of phosphorylated proteins, acts as a molecular switch in multiple cellular processes (PubMed:21497122, PubMed:22033920, PubMed:23623683). Displays a preference for acidic residues located N-terminally to the proline bond to be isomerized. Regulates mitosis presumably by inter
   2163..2873    +  CDS            YPet: yellow fluorescent protein optimized for FRET with CyPet (Nguyen and Daugherty, 2005)
   2940..2958    -  promoter       SP6 promoter: promoter for bacteriophage SP6 RNA polymerase
   2984..3208    +  polyA_signal   bGH poly(A) signal: bovine growth hormone polyadenylation signal
   3212..3233    +  promoter       SV40 promoter (fragment): SV40 enhancer and early promoter
   3254..3682    +  rep_origin     f1 ori (sequence partly withheld): f1 bacteriophage origin of replication; arrow indicates direction of (+) strand synthesis
   3696..4025    +  promoter       SV40 promoter: SV40 enhancer and early promoter
   4092..4883    +  CDS            neo: KKA2_KLEPN - Also known as kan, nptII. Experimental evidence at protein level: Swiss-Prot protein existence level 1. Resistance to kanamycin, neomycin, paromomycin, ribostamycin, butirosin and gentamicin B. From Klebsiella pneumoniae.
   4907..5065    +  CDS            ble (fragment): BLE_KLEPN - Experimental evidence at protein level: Swiss-Prot protein existence level 1. Binding protein with a strong affinity to the bleomycin family of antibiotics. Binds to CL990; an antimitotic-antibiotic compound. From Klebsiella pneumoniae.
   5060..5181    +  polyA_signal   SV40 poly(A) signal: SV40 polyadenylation signal
   5254..5270    -  protein_bind   lac operator: The lac repressor binds to the lac operator to inhibit transcription in E. coli. This inhibition can be relieved by adding lactose or isopropyl-β-D-thiogalactopyranoside (IPTG). lac repressor encoded by lacI
   5278..5308    -  promoter       lac promoter: promoter for the E. coli lac operon
   5323..5344    -  protein_bind   CAP binding site: CAP binding activates transcription in the presence of cAMP. E. coli catabolite activator protein
   5357..5449    -  CDS            lacI (fragment): lac repressor; lacI; The lac repressor binds to the lac operator to inhibit transcription in E. coli. This inhibition can be relieved by adding lactose or isopropyl-β-D-thiogalactopyranoside (IPTG).
   5632..6220    -  rep_origin     ori: high-copy-number ColE1/pMB1/pBR322/pUC origin of replication
   6391..7251    -  CDS            AmpR: β-lactamase; bla; confers resistance to ampicillin, carbenicillin, and related antibiotics
   7252..7356    -  promoter       AmpR promoter: bla
>Addgene plasmid #174437 | pcDNA3-EKAR4 Sequencing Result | analyzer sequence | sequence record 487601
TCCCCTATGGTGCACTCTCAGTACAATCTGCTCTGATGCCGCATAGTTAAGCCAGTATCTGCTCCCTGCT
TGTGTGTTGGAGGTCGCTGAGTAGTGCGCGAGCAAAATTTAAGCTACAACAAGGCAAGGCTTGACCGACA
ATTGCATGAAGAATCTGCTTAGGGTTAGGCGTTTTGCGCTGCTTCGCGATGTACGGGCCAGATATACGCG
TTGACATTGATTATTGACTAGTTATTAATAGTAATCAATTACGGGGTCATTAGTTCATAGCCCATATATG
GAGTTCCGCGTTACATAACTTACGGTAAATGGCCCGCCTGGCTGACCGCCCAACGACCCCCGCCCATTGA
CGTCAATAATGACGTATGTTCCCATAGTAACGCCAATAGGGACTTTCCATTGACGTCAATGGGTGGAGTA
TTTACGGTAAACTGCCCACTTGGCAGTACATCAAGTGTATCATATGCCAAGTACGCCCCCTATTGACGTC
AATGACGGTAAATGGCCCGCCTGGCATTATGCCCAGTACATGACCTTATGGGACTTTCCTACTTGGCAGT
ACATCTACGTATTAGTCATCGCTATTACCATGGTGATGCGGTTTTGGCAGTACATCAATGGGCGTGGATA
GCGGTTTGACTCACGGGGATTTCCAAGTCTCCACCCCATTGACGTCAATGGGAGTTTGTTTTGGCACCAA
AATCAACGGGACTTTCCAAAATGTCGTAACAACTCCGCCCCATTGACGCAAATGGGCGGTAGGCGTGTAC
GGTGGGAGGTCTATATAAGCAGAGCTCTCTGGCTAACTAGAGAACCCACTGCTTACTGGCTTATCGAAAT
TAATACGACTCACTATAGGGAGACCCAAGCTTGCGGCCGCCACCATGGTGCGGGGTTCTCATCATCATCA
TCATCATGGTATGGCTAGCATGACTGGTGGACAGCAAATGGGTCGGGATCTGTACGACGATGACGATAAG
GATCCCATGGTGAGCAAGGGCGAGGAGCTGTTCACCGGGGTGGTGCCCATCCTGGTCGAGCTGGACGGCG
ACGTAAACGGCCACAGGTTCAGCGTGTCCGGCGAGGGCGAGGGCGATGCCACCTACGGCAAGCTGACCCT
GAAGTTCATCTGCACCACCGGCAAGCTGCCCGTGCCCTGGCCCACCCTCGTGACCACCCTGACCTGGGGC
GTGCAGTGCTTCAGCCGCTACCCCGACCACATGAAGCAGCACGACTTCTTCAAGTCCGCCATGCCCGAAG
GCTACGTCCAGGAGCGTACCATCTTCTTCAAGGACGACGGCAACTACAAGACCCGCGCCGAGGTGAAGTT
CGAGGGCGACACCCTGGTGAACCGCATCGAGCTGAAGGGCATCGACTTCAAGGAGGACGGCAACATCCTG
GGGCACAAGCTGGAGTACAACTACATCAGCCACAACGTCTATATCACCGCCGACAAGCAGAAGAACGGCA
TCAAGGCCCACTTCAAGATCCGCCACAACATCGAGGACGGCAGCGTGCAGCTCGCCGACCACTACCAGCA
GAACACCCCCATCGGCGACGGCCCCGTGCTGCTGCCCGACAACCACTACCTGAGCACCCAGTCCGCCCTG
AGCAAAGACCCCAACGAGAAGCGCGATCACATGGTCCTGCTGGAGTTCGTGACCGCCGCCCGCATGCACA
TGGCGGACGAGGAGAAGCTGCCGCCCGGCTGGGAGAAGCGCATGAGCCGCAGCTCAGGCCGAGTGTACTA
CTTCAACCACATCACTAACGCCAGCCAGTGGGAGCGGCCCAGCGGCAACAGCAGCAGTGGTGGCAAAAAC
GGGCAGGGGGAGCCTGCCAGGGGTACCAGTGCTGGTGGTAGTGCTGGTGGTAGTGCTGGTGGTAGTGCTG
GTGGTAGTGCTGGTGGTTCCGGCAGTGCTGGTGGTAGTGCTGGTGGTAGTACCAGTGCTGGTGGTAGTGC
TGGTGGTAGTGCTGGTGGTAGTGCTGGTGGTAGTGCTGGTGGTTCCGGCAGTGCTGGTGGTAGTGCTGGT
GGTAGTACCAGTGCTGGTGGTAGTGCTGGTGGTAGTGCTGGTGGTAGTGCTGGTGGTTCCGGACCAGATG
TCCCTAGAACTCCAGTGGATAAAGCAAAGCTGTCATTCCAATTCCCCCGCGCACGGGAGCTCTCTAAAGG
TGAAGAATTATTCACTGGTGTTGTCCCAATTTTGGTTGAATTAGATGGTGATGTTAATGGTCACAAATTT
TCTGTCTCCGGTGAAGGTGAAGGTGATGCTACGTACGGTAAATTGACCTTAAAATTACTCTGTACTACTG
GTAAATTGCCAGTTCCATGGCCAACCTTAGTCACTACTTTAGGTTATGGTGTTCAATGTTTTGCTAGATA
CCCAGATCATATGAAACAACATGACTTTTTCAAGTCTGCCATGCCAGAAGGTTATGTTCAAGAAAGAACT
ATTTTTTTCAAAGATGACGGTAACTACAAGACCAGAGCTGAAGTCAAGTTTGAAGGTGATACCTTAGTTA
ATAGAATCGAATTAAAAGGTATTGATTTTAAAGAAGATGGTAACATTTTAGGTCACAAATTGGAATACAA
CTATAACTCTCACAATGTTTACATCACTGCTGACAAACAAAAGAATGGTATCAAAGCTAACTTCAAAATT
AGACACAACATTGAAGATGGTGGTGTTCAATTAGCTGACCATTATCAACAAAATACTCCAATTGGTGATG
GTCCAGTCTTGTTACCAGACAACCATTACTTATCCTATCAATCTGCCTTATTCAAAGATCCAAACGAAAA
GAGAGACCACATGGTCTTGTTAGAATTTTTGACTGCTGCTGGTATTACCGAGGGTATGAATGAATTGTAC
AAATAGTAAGAATTCTGCAGATATCCATCACACTGGCGGCCGCTCGAGCATGCATCTAGAGGGCCCTATT
CTATAGTGTCACCTAAATGCTAGAGCTCGCTGATCAGCCTCGACTGTGCCTTCTAGTTGCCAGCCATCTG
TTGTTTGCCCCTCCCCCGTGCCTTCCTTGACCCTGGAAGGTGCCACTCCCACTGTCCTTTCCTAATAAAA
TGAGGAAATTGCATCGCATTGTCTGAGTAGGTGTCATTCTATTCTGGGGGGTGGGGTGGGGCAGGACAGC
AAGGGGGAGGATTGGGAAGACAATAGCAGGCATGCTGGGGATGCGGTGGGCTCTATGGCTTCTGAGGCGG
AAAGAACCAGCTGGGGCTCTAGGGGGTATCCCC
[124 nt withheld, positions 3254-3377]
C
[91 nt withheld, positions 3379-3469]
A
[49 nt withheld, positions 3471-3519]
CCTTTGACGTTGGAGTCCACGTTCTTT
[37 nt withheld, positions 3547-3583]
ACCCTATCTCGGTCTATTCTTTTGATTTATAAGGGATTTTGCCGATTTCGGCCTATTGGTTAAAAAATGA
GCTGATTTAACAAAAATTTAACGCGAATTAATTCTGTGGAATGTGTGTCAGTTAGGGTGTGGAAAGTCCC
CAGGCTCCCCAGCAGGCAGAAGTATGCAAAGCATGCATCTCAATTAGTCAGCAACCAGGTGTGGAAAGTC
CCCAGGCTCCCCAGCAGGCAGAAGTATGCAAAGCATGCATCTCAATTAGTCAGCAACCATAGTCCCGCCC
CTAACTCCGCCCATCCCGCCCCTAACTCCGCCCAGTTCCGCCCATTCTCCGCCCCATGGCTGACTAATTT
TTTTTATTTATGCAGAGGCCGAGGCCGCCTCTGCCTCTGAGCTATTCCAGAAGTAGTGAGGAGGCTTTTT
TGGAGGCCTAGGCTTTTGCAAAAAGCTCCCGGGAGCTTGTATATCCATTTTCGGATCTGATCAAGAGACA
GGATGAGGATCGTTTCGCATGATTGAACAAGATGGATTGCACGCAGGTTCTCCGGCCGCTTGGGTGGAGA
GGCTATTCGGCTATGACTGGGCACAACAGACAATCGGCTGCTCTGATGCCGCCGTGTTCCGGCTGTCAGC
GCAGGGGCGCCCGGTTCTTTTTGTCAAGACCGACCTGTCCGGTGCCCTGAATGAACTGCAGGACGAGGCA
GCGCGGCTATCGTGGCTGGCCACGACGGGCGTTCCTTGCGCAGCTGTGCTCGACGTTGTCACTGAAGCGG
GAAGGGACTGGCTGCTATTGGGCGAAGTGCCGGGGCAGGATCTCCTGTCATCTCACCTTGCTCCTGCCGA
GAAAGTATCCATCATGGCTGATGCAATGCGGCGGCTGCATACGCTTGATCCGGCTACCTGCCCATTCGAC
CACCAAGCGAAACATCGCATCGAGCGAGCACGTACTCGGATGGAAGCCGGTCTTGTCGATCAGGATGATC
TGGACGAAGAGCATCAGGGGCTCGCGCCAGCCGAACTGTTCGCCAGGCTCAAGGCGCGCATGCCCGACGG
CGAGGATCTCGTCGTGACCCATGGCGATGCCTGCTTGCCGAATATCATGGTGGAAAATGGCCGCTTTTCT
GGATTCATCGACTGTGGCCGGCTGGGTGTGGCGGACCGCTATCAGGACATAGCGTTGGCTACCCGTGATA
TTGCTGAAGAGCTTGGCGGCGAATGGGCTGACCGCTTCCTCGTGCTTTACGGTATCGCCGCTCCCGATTC
GCAGCGCATCGCCTTCTATCGCCTTCTTGACGAGTTCTTCTGAGCGGGACTCTGGGGTTCGAAATGACCG
ACCAAGCGACGCCCAACCTGCCATCACGAGATTTCGATTCCACCGCCGCCTTCTATGAAAGGTTGGGCTT
CGGAATCGTTTTCCGGGACGCCGGCTGGATGATCCTCCAGCGCGGGGATCTCATGCTGGAGTTCTTCGCC
CACCCCAACTTGTTTATTGCAGCTTATAATGGTTACAAATAAAGCAATAGCATCACAAATTTCACAAATA
AAGCATTTTTTTCACTGCATTCTAGTTGTGGTTTGTCCAAACTCATCAATGTATCTTATCATGTCTGTAT
ACCGTCGACCTCTAGCTAGAGCTTGGCGTAATCATGGTCATAGCTGTTTCCTGTGTGAAATTGTTATCCG
CTCACAATTCCACACAACATACGAGCCGGAAGCATAAAGTGTAAAGCCTGGGGTGCCTAATGAGTGAGCT
AACTCACATTAATTGCGTTGCGCTCACTGCCCGCTTTCCAGTCGGGAAACCTGTCGTGCCAGCTGCATTA
ATGAATCGGCCAACGCGCGGGGAGAGGCGGTTTGCGTATTGGGCGCTCTTCCGCTTCCTCGCTCACTGAC
TCGCTGCGCTCGGTCGTTCGGCTGCGGCGAGCGGTATCAGCTCACTCAAAGGCGGTAATACGGTTATCCA
CAGAATCAGGGGATAACGCAGGAAAGAACATGTGAGCAAAAGGCCAGCAAAAGGCCAGGAACCGTAAAAA
GGCCGCGTTGCTGGCGTTTTTCCATAGGCTCCGCCCCCCTGACGAGCATCACAAAAATCGACGCTCAAGT
CAGAGGTGGCGAAACCCGACAGGACTATAAAGATACCAGGCGTTTCCCCCTGGAAGCTCCCTCGTGCGCT
CTCCTGTTCCGACCCTGCCGCTTACCGGATACCTGTCCGCCTTTCTCCCTTCGGGAAGCGTGGCGCTTTC
TCATAGCTCACGCTGTAGGTATCTCAGTTCGGTGTAGGTCGTTCGCTCCAAGCTGGGCTGTGTGCACGAA
CCCCCCGTTCAGCCCGACCGCTGCGCCTTATCCGGTAACTATCGTCTTGAGTCCAACCCGGTAAGACACG
ACTTATCGCCACTGGCAGCAGCCACTGGTAACAGGATTAGCAGAGCGAGGTATGTAGGCGGTGCTACAGA
GTTCTTGAAGTGGTGGCCTAACTACGGCTACACTAGAAGAACAGTATTTGGTATCTGCGCTCTGCTGAAG
CCAGTTACCTTCGGAAAAAGAGTTGGTAGCTCTTGATCCGGCAAACAAACCACCGCTGGTAGCGGTGGTT
TTTTTGTTTGCAAGCAGCAGATTACGCGCAGAAAAAAAGGATCTCAAGAAGATCCTTTGATCTTTTCTAC
GGGGTCTGACGCTCAGTGGAACGAAAACTCACGTTAAGGGATTTTGGTCATGAGATTATCAAAAAGGATC
TTCACCTAGATCCTTTTAAATTAAAAATGAAGTTTTAAATCAATCTAAAGTATATATGAGTAAACTTGGT
CTGACAGTTACCAATGCTTAATCAGTGAGGCACCTATCTCAGCGATCTGTCTATTTCGTTCATCCATAGT
TGCCTGACTCCCCGTCGTGTAGATAACTACGATACGGGAGGGCTTACCATCTGGCCCCAGTGCTGCAATG
ATACCGCGAGACCCACGCTCACCGGCTCCAGATTTATCAGCAATAAACCAGCCAGCCGGAAGGGCCGAGC
GCAGAAGTGGTCCTGCAACTTTATCCGCCTCCATCCAGTCTATTAATTGTTGCCGGGAAGCTAGAGTAAG
TAGTTCGCCAGTTAATAGTTTGCGCAACGTTGTTGCCATTGCTACAGGCATCGTGGTGTCACGCTCGTCG
TTTGGTATGGCTTCATTCAGCTCCGGTTCCCAACGATCAAGGCGAGTTACATGATCCCCCATGTTGTGCA
AAAAAGCGGTTAGCTCCTTCGGTCCTCCGATCGTTGTCAGAAGTAAGTTGGCCGCAGTGTTATCACTCAT
GGTTATGGCAGCACTGCATAATTCTCTTACTGTCATGCCATCCGTAAGATGCTTTTCTGTGACTGGTGAG
TACTCAACCAAGTCATTCTGAGAATAGTGTATGCGGCGACCGAGTTGCTCTTGCCCGGCGTCAATACGGG
ATAATACCGCGCCACATAGCAGAACTTTAAAAGTGCTCATCATTGGAAAACGTTCTTCGGGGCGAAAACT
CTCAAGGATCTTACCGCTGTTGAGATCCAGTTCGATGTAACCCACTCGTGCACCCAACTGATCTTCAGCA
TCTTTTACTTTCACCAGCGTTTCTGGGTGAGCAAAAACAGGAAGGCAAAATGCCGCAAAAAAGGGAATAA
GGGCGACACGGAAATGTTGAATACTCATACTCTTCCTTTTTCAATATTATTGAAGCATTTATCAGGGTTA
TTGTCTCATGAGCGGATACATATTTGAATGTATTTAGAAAAATAAACAAATAGGGGTTCCGCGCACATTT
CCCCGAAAAGTGCCACCTGACGTCGACGGATCGGGAGATCTCCCGA
